>Addgene plasmid #50823 | PFD1130w-bio-His | depositor full sequence | sequence record 76311 | PFD1130w-bio-His sequence 7689 bps
CATGTTGACATTGATTATTGACTAGTTATTAATAGTAATCAATTACGGGGTCATTAGTTCATAGCCCATA
TATGGAGTTCCGCGTTACATAACTTACGGTAAATGGCCCGCCTGGCTGACCGCCCAACGACCCCCGCCCA
TTGACGTCAATAATGACGTATGTTCCCATAGTAACGCCAATAGGGACTTTCCATTGACGTCAATGGGTGG
AGTATTTACGGTAAACTGCCCACTTGGCAGTACATCAAGTGTATCATATGCCAAGTCCGCCCCCTATTGA
CGTCAATGACGGTAAATGGCCCGCCTGGCATTATGCCCAGTACATGACCTTACGGGACTTTCCTACTTGG
CAGTACATCTACGTATTAGTCATCGCTATTACCATGGTGATGCGGTTTTGGCAGTACACCAATGGGCGTG
GATAGCGGTTTGACTCACGGGGATTTCCAAGTCTCCACCCCATTGACGTCAATGGGAGTTTGTTTTGGCA
CCAAAATCAACGGGACTTTCCAAAATGTCGTAATAACCCCGCCCCGTTGACGCAAATGGGCGGTAGGCGT
GTACGGTGGGAGGTCTATATAAGCAGAGCTCGTTTAGTGAACCGTCAGATCCTCACTCTCTTCCGCATCG
CTGTCTGCGAGGGCCAGCTGTTGGGCTCGCGGTTGAGGACAAACTCTTCGCGGTCTTTCCAGTACTCTTG
GATCGGAAACCCGTCGGCCTCCGAACGGTACTCCGCCACCGAGGGACCTGAGCGAGTCCGCATCGACCGG
ATCGGAAAACCTCTCGAGAAAGGCGTCTAACCAGTCACAGTCGCAAGGTAGGCTGAGCACCGTGGCGGGC
GGCAGCGGGTGGCGGTCGGGGTTGTTTCTGGCGGAGGTGCTGCTGATGATGTAATTAAAGTAGGCGGTCT
TGAGACGGCGGATGGTCGAGGTGAGGTGTGGCAGGCTTGAGATCCAGCTGTTGGGGTGAGTACTCCCTCT
CAAAAGCGGGCATTACTTCTGCGCTAAGATTGTCAGTTTCCAAAAACGAGGAGGATTTGATATTCACCTG
GCCCGATCTGGCCATACACTTGAGTGACAATGACATCCACTTTGCCTTTCTCTCCACAGGTGTCCACTCC
CAGGTCCAAGTTTGCCACCATGGAGTTTCAGACCCAGGTACTCATGTCCCTGCTGCTCTGCATGTCTGGT
GCGGCCGCAGATAGCAGACACGTGTTCATCCGGACCGAGCTGAGCTTCATCAAGAACAACGTGCCCTGCA
TCCGGGACATGTTCTTCATCTACAAGCGCGAGCTGTACAACATCTGCCTGGACGACCTGAAGGGCGAAGA
GGACGAGACACACATCTACGTGCAGAAGAAAGTCAAGGACAGCTGGATCACCCTGAACGACCTGTTCAAA
GAGACAGACCTGACCGGCAGACCCCACATCTTCGCCTACGTGGACGTGGAAGAGATCATCATCCTGCTGT
GCGAGGACGAGGAATTCAGCAACCGGAAGAAAGACATGACCTGCCACCGGTTCTACAGCAACGACGGCAA
AGAGTACAACAACGCCGAGATCACCATCAGCGACTACATCCTGAAGGACAAGCTGCTGTCCAGCTACGTG
TCCCTGCCCCTGAAGATCGAGAACAGAGAGTACTTCCTGATCTGCGGCGTGTCCCCCTACAAGTTCAAGG
ACGACAACAAGAAAGACGACATCCTGTGCATGGCCAGCCACGACAAGGGCGAGACATGGGGCACCAAGAT
CGTGATTAAGTACGACAACTACAAGCTGGGCGTGCAGTACTTCTTCCTGCGGCCCTACATCAGCAAGAAC
GATCTGAGCTTCCACTTCTACGTGGGCGACAACATCAACAACGTGAAGAACGTGAACTTCATCGAGTGCA
CCCACGAGAAGGACCTGGAATTCGTGTGCAGCAACAGGGACTTCCTCAAGGACAACAAGGTGCTGCAGGA
CGTGTCCACCCTGAATGACGAGTACATCGTGTCCTACGGCAACGATAACAACTTCGCCGAGTGCTACATC
TTCTTCAACAACGAGAACAGCATCCTGATCAAGCCCGAGAAGTACGGCAACACCGCCGCTGGCTGTTACG
GCGGCACCTTCGTGAAGATTGACGAGAACCGGGCCCTGTTCATCTACTCCAGCAGCCAGGGCATCTACAA
CATCCACACCATCTACTACGCCAACTACGAAGGCGCGCCGTCGACCTCCATCACGGCCTATAAGAGTGAG
GGGGAGTCAGCGGAGTTCTCCTTCCCACTCAACCTTGGAGAGGAAAGCCTGCAGGGAGAGTTGAGATGGA
AGGCAGAGAAGGCTCCTTCTTCCCAGTCCTGGATCACCTTCTCCCTAAAGAACCAAAAGGTGTCTGTGCA
GAAGTCTACTAGCAACCCCAAGTTCCAGCTGTCCGAAACGCTCCCACTCACCCTTCAGATACCCCAGGTC
TCCCTTCAGTTTGCTGGTTCTGGCAACCTGACCCTGACTCTGGACAGAGGGATACTGTATCAGGAAGTGA
ACCTGGTGGTGATGAAAGTGACTCAGCCCGACAGCAACACTTTGACCTGTGAGGTGATGGGACCCACCTC
ACCCAAGATGAGACTGATCTTGAAGCAGGAGAATCAGGAGGCCAGGGTCTCCAGGCAGGAGAAAGTGATT
CAAGTGCAGGCCCCTGAAGCAGGGGTGTGGCAATGTCTACTGAGTGAAGGTGAAGAGGTCAAGATGGACT
CCAAGATCCAGGTTTTATCCAAAGGGTTGAATTCCGGCAGCCTGCACCACATCCTGGACGCCCAGAAGAT
GCTGTGGAACCACAGGGACAGGAACCTGCCTCCTCTGGCCCCTCTGGGCCCCCACCACCATCACCACCAT
TGAGTCTAGACACGTGATTAATTAAGGATCCCCCGACCTCGACCTCTGGCTAATAAAGGAAATTTATTTT
CATTGCAATAGTGTGTTGGAATTTTTTGTGTCTCTCACTCGGAAGGACATATGGGAGGGCAAATCATTTG
GTCGAGATCCCTCGGAGATCTCTAGCTAGAGGATCGATCCCCGCCCCGGACGAACTAAACCTGACTACGA
CATCTCTGCCCCTTCTTCGCGGGGCAGTGCATGTAATCCCTTCAGTTGGTTGGTACAACTTGCCAACTGG
GCCCTGTTCCACATGTGACACGGGGGGGGACCAAACACAAAGGGGTTCTCTGACTGTAGTTGACATCCTT
ATAAATGGATGTGCACATTTGCCAACACTGAGTGGCTTTCATCCTGGAGCAGACTTTGCAGTCTGTGGAC
TGCAACACAACATTGCCTTTATGTGTAACTCTTGGCTGAAGCTCTTACACCAATGCTGGGGGACATGTAC
CTCCCAGGGGCCCAGGAAGACTACGGGAGGCTACACCAACGTCAATCAGAGGGGCCTGTGTAGCTACCGA
TAAGCGGACCCTCAAGAGGGCATTAGCAATAGTGTTTATAAGGCCCCCTTGTTAACCCTAAACGGGTAGC
ATATGCTTCCCGGGTAGTAGTATATACTATCCAGACTAACCCTAATTCAATAGCATATGTTACCCAACGG
GAAGCATATGCTATCGAATTAGGGTTAGTAAAAGGGTCCTAAGGAACAGCGATATCTCCCACCCCATGAG
CTGTCACGGTTTTATTTACATGGGGTCAGGATTCCACGAGGGTAGTGAACCATTTTAGTCACAAGGGCAG
TGGCTGAAGATCAAGGAGCGGGCAGTGAACTCTCCTGAATCTTCGCCTGCTTCTTCATTCTCCTTCGTTT
AGCTAATAGAATAACTGCTGAGTTGTGAACAGTAAGGTGTATGTGAGGTGCTCGAAAACAAGGTTTCAGG
TGACGCCCCCAGAATAAAATTTGGACGGGGGGTTCAGTGGTGGCATTGTGCTATGACACCAATATAACCC
TCACAAACCCCTTGGGCAATAAATACTAGTGTAGGAATGAAACATTCTGAATATCTTTAACAATAGAAAT
CCATGGGGTGGGGACAAGCCGTAAAGACTGGATGTCCATCTCACACGAATTTATGGCTATGGGCAACACA
TAATCCTAGTGCAATATGATACTGGGGTTATTAAGATGTGTCCCAGGCAGGGACCAAGACAGGTGAACCA
TGTTGTTACACTCTATTTGTAACAAGGGGAAAGAGAGTGGACGCCGACAGCAGCGGACTCCACTGGTTGT
CTCTAACACCCCCGAAAATTAAACGGGGCTCCACGCCAATGGGGCCCATAAACAAAGACAAGTGGCCACT
CTTTTTTTTGAAATTGTGGAGTGGGGGCACGCGTCAGCCCCCACACGCCGCCCTGCGGTTTTGGACTGTA
AAATAAGGGTGTAATAACTTGGCTGATTGTAACCCCGCTAACCACTGCGGTCAAACCACTTGCCCACAAA
ACCACTAATGGCACCCCGGGGAATACCTGCATAAGTAGGTGGGCGGGCCAAGATAGGGGCGCGATTGCTG
CGATCTGGAGGACAAATTACACACACTTGCGCCTGAGCGCCAAGCACAGGGTTGTTGGTCCTCATATTCA
CGAGGTCGCTGAGAGCACGGTGGGCTAATGTTGCCATGGGTAGCATATACTACCCAAATATCTGGATAGC
ATATGCTATCCTAATCTATATCTGGGTAGCATAGGCTATCCTAATCTATATCTGGGTAGCATATGCTATC
CTAATCTATATCTGGGTAGTATATGCTATCCTAATTTATATCTGGGTAGCATAGGCTATCCTAATCTATA
TCTGGGTAGCATATGCTATCCTAATCTATATCTGGGTAGTATATGCTATCCTAATCTGTATCCGGGTAGC
ATATGCTATCCTAATAGAGATTAGGGTAGTATATGCTATCCTAATTTATATCTGGGTAGCATATACTACC
CAAATATCTGGATAGCATATGCTATCCTAATCTATATCTGGGTAGCATATGCTATCCTAATCTATATCTG
GGTAGCATAGGCTATCCTAATCTATATCTGGGTAGCATATGCTATCCTAATCTATATCTGGGTAGTATAT
GCTATCCTAATTTATATCTGGGTAGCATAGGCTATCCTAATCTATATCTGGGTAGCATATGCTATCCTAA
TCTATATCTGGGTAGTATATGCTATCCTAATCTGTATCCGGGTAGCATATGCTATCCTCATGATAAGCTG
TCAAACATGAGAATTTTCTTGAAGACGAAAGGGCCTCGTGATACGCCTATTTTTATAGGTTAATGTCATG
ATAATAATGGTTTCTTAGACGTCAGGTGGCACTTTTCGGGGAAATGTGCGCGGAACCCCTATTTGTTTAT
TTTTCTAAATACATTCAAATATGTATCCGCTCATGAGACAATAACCCTGATAAATGCTTCAATAATATTG
AAAAAGGAAGAGTATGAGTATTCAACATTTCCGTGTCGCCCTTATTCCCTTTTTTGCGGCATTTTGCCTT
CCTGTTTTTGCTCACCCAGAAACGCTGGTGAAAGTAAAAGATGCTGAAGATCAGTTGGGTGCACGAGTGG
GTTACATCGAACTGGATCTCAACAGCGGTAAGATCCTTGAGAGTTTTCGCCCCGAAGAACGTTTTCCAAT
GATGAGCACTTTTAAAGTTCTGCTATGTGGCGCGGTATTATCCCGTGTTGACGCCGGGCAAGAGCAACTC
GGTCGCCGCATACACTATTCTCAGAATGACTTGGTTGAGTACTCACCAGTCACAGAAAAGCATCTTACGG
ATGGCATGACAGTAAGAGAATTATGCAGTGCTGCCATAACCATGAGTGATAACACTGCGGCCAACTTACT
TCTGACAACGATCGGAGGACCGAAGGAGCTAACCGCTTTTTTGCACAACATGGGGGATCATGTAACTCGC
CTTGATCGTTGGGAACCGGAGCTGAATGAAGCCATACCAAACGACGAGCGTGACACCACGATGCCTGCAG
CAATGGCAACAACGTTGCGCAAACTATTAACTGGCGAACTACTTACTCTAGCTTCCCGGCAACAATTAAT
AGACTGGATGGAGGCGGATAAAGTTGCAGGACCACTTCTGCGCTCGGCCCTTCCGGCTGGCTGGTTTATT
GCTGATAAATCTGGAGCCGGTGAGCGTGGGTCTCGCGGTATCATTGCAGCACTGGGGCCAGATGGTAAGC
CCTCCCGTATCGTAGTTATCTACACGACGGGGAGTCAGGCAACTATGGATGAACGAAATAGACAGATCGC
TGAGATAGGTGCCTCACTGATTAAGCATTGGTAACTGTCAGACCAAGTTTACTCATATATACTTTAGATT
GATTTAAAACTTCATTTTTAATTTAAAAGGATCTAGGTGAAGATCCTTTTTGATAATCTCATGACCAAAA
TCCCTTAACGTGAGTTTTCGTTCCACTGAGCGTCAGACCCCGTAGAAAAGATCAAAGGATCTTCTTGAGA
TCCTTTTTTTCTGCGCGTAATCTGCTGCTTGCAAACAAAAAAACCACCGCTACCAGCGGTGGTTTGTTTG
CCGGATCAAGAGCTACCAACTCTTTTTCCGAAGGTAACTGGCTTCAGCAGAGCGCAGATACCAAATACTG
TTCTTCTAGTGTAGCCGTAGTTAGGCCACCACTTCAAGAACTCTGTAGCACCGCCTACATACCTCGCTCT
GCTAATCCTGTTACCAGTGGCTGCTGCCAGTGGCGATAAGTCGTGTCTTACCGGGTTGGACTCAAGACGA
TAGTTACCGGATAAGGCGCAGCGGTCGGGCTGAACGGGGGGTTCGTGCACACAGCCCAGCTTGGAGCGAA
CGACCTACACCGAACTGAGATACCTACAGCGTGAGCTATGAGAAAGCGCCACGCTTCCCGAAGGGAGAAA
GGCGGACAGGTATCCGGTAAGCGGCAGGGTCGGAACAGGAGAGCGCACGAGGGAGCTTCCAGGGGGAAAC
GCCTGGTATCTTTATAGTCCTGTCGGGTTTCGCCACCTCTGACTTGAGCGTCGATTTTTGTGATGCTCGT
CAGGGGGGCGGAGCCTATGGAAAAACGCCAGCAACGCGGCCTTTTTACGGTTCCTGGCCTTTTGCTGGCC
TTTTGCTCACATGTTCTTTCCTGCGTTATCCCCTGATTCTGTGGATAACCGTATTACCGCCTTTGAGTGA
GCTGATACCGCTCGCCGCAGCCGAACGACCGAGCGCAGCGAGTCAGTGAGCGAGGAAGCGGAAGAGCGCC
CAATACGCAAACCGCCTCTCCCCGCGCGTTGGCCGATTCATTAATGCAGCTGGCACGACAGGTTTCCCGA
CTGGAAAGCGGGCAGTGAGCGCAACGCAATTAATGTGAGTTAGCTCACTCATTAGGCACCCCAGGCTTTA
CACTTTATGCTTCCGGCTCGTATGTTGTGTGGAATTGTGAGCGGATAACAATTTCACACAGGAAACAGCT
ATGACCATGATTACGCCAAGCTCTAGCTAGAGGTCGACCAATTCTCATGTTTGACAGCTTATCATCGCAG
ATCCGGGCAACGTTGTTGCCATTGCTGCAGGCGCAGAACTGGTAGGTATGGAAGATCTATACATTGAATC
AATATTGGCAATTAGCCATATTAGTCATTGGTTATATAGCATAAATCAATATTGGCTATTGGCCATTGCA
TACGTTGTATCTATATCATAATATGTACATTTATATTGGCTCATGTCCAATATGACCGC
Features (pLannotate 1.2.2; 19 found; start..end, strand, type, name):
      7..386     +  enhancer       CMV enhancer: human cytomegalovirus immediate early enhancer
    388..587     +  promoter       CMV promoter: human cytomegalovirus (CMV) immediate early promoter
    655..693     +  misc_feature   Ad SA (fragment): adenovirus major late transcript splice acceptor (Friedrich and Soriano, 1991)
    726..935     -  CDS            PTP (fragment): TERM_ADE02 - Experimental evidence at protein level: Swiss-Prot protein existence level 1. Protein covalently bound to the viral DNA that acts as a primer for viral genomic replication by DNA strand displacement. Assembles on the viral origin of replication in an initiation complex with viral polymerase, DBP, host NFIA and host POU2F1/OCT1. During initiation, the polymerase covalently couples the first dCTP with Ser- 580 of pTP. The terminal protein stimulates the template activity over 20 fold compared to protein-free templates. Neo-synthesized viral genomes are linked to two preterminal prot
    966..1055    +  intron         chimeric intron (fragment): chimera between introns from adenovirus and immunoglobulin heavy chain genes
   1074..1120    +  CDS            IgH signal sequence (fragment): signal sequence from the mouse immunoglobulin heavy chain variable region
   1146..2201    +  CDS            CyRPA: CYRPA_PLAF7 - Also known as pfd1130w From Plasmodium falciparum (isolate 3D7).
   2202..2762    +  CDS            Cd4 (fragment): CD4_RAT - Experimental evidence at protein level: Swiss-Prot protein existence level 1. Integral membrane glycoprotein that plays an essential role in the immune response and serves multiple functions in responses against both external and internal offenses. In T-cells, functions primarily as a coreceptor for MHC class II molecule:peptide complex. The antigens presented by class II peptides are derived from extracellular proteins while class I peptides are derived from cytosolic proteins. Interacts simultaneously with the T-cell receptor (TCR) and the MHC class II presented by antigen presenti
   2922..2977    +  polyA_signal   β-globin poly(A) signal: rabbit β-globin polyadenylation signal (Gil and Proudfoot, 1987)
   3491..5172    -  rep_origin     oriP (fragment): Epstein-Barr virus oriP replication origin (Yates et al., 2000)
   5299..5403    +  promoter       AmpR promoter: bla
   5404..6264    +  CDS            AmpR: β-lactamase; bla; confers resistance to ampicillin, carbenicillin, and related antibiotics
   6435..7023    +  rep_origin     ori: high-copy-number ColE1/pMB1/pBR322/pUC origin of replication
   7206..7298    +  CDS            lacI (fragment): lac repressor; lacI; The lac repressor binds to the lac operator to inhibit transcription in E. coli. This inhibition can be relieved by adding lactose or isopropyl-β-D-thiogalactopyranoside (IPTG).
   7311..7332    +  protein_bind   CAP binding site: CAP binding activates transcription in the presence of cAMP. E. coli catabolite activator protein
   7347..7377    +  promoter       lac promoter: promoter for the E. coli lac operon
   7385..7401    +  protein_bind   lac operator: The lac repressor binds to the lac operator to inhibit transcription in E. coli. This inhibition can be relieved by adding lactose or isopropyl-β-D-thiogalactopyranoside (IPTG). lac repressor encoded by lacI
   7471..7487    +  promoter       tet promoter (fragment): E. coli promoter for tetracycline efflux protein gene
   7497..7522    -  CDS            bla(M) (fragment): β-lactamase lacking the signal sequence; bla(M); allows cytosolic expression of β-lactamase
