[The description below was written by a language model from this plasmid's Addgene catalogue record and pLannotate feature annotations shown in this document.]
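Description:
PFD1130w-bio-His is a mammalian expression plasmid built on the pTT3 backbone, designed to produce a secreted, tagged form of the Plasmodium falciparum protein PFD1130w, which the feature annotation identifies as CyRPA from isolate 3D7. It is maintained in E. coli through a high-copy ColE1/pUC-type origin with ampicillin selection (AmpR/bla). It also carries an Epstein-Barr virus oriP fragment, an element that supports episomal persistence in cells supplying EBNA1. Remnants of lac regulatory sequences are annotated in the backbone but play no evident role in expression.

The expression unit is driven by the CMV enhancer and immediate early promoter, followed by adenovirus-derived leader and splice elements and a chimeric intron fragment that aid transcript processing. It ends with a rabbit β-globin polyadenylation signal. The open reading frame begins with a mouse immunoglobulin heavy chain signal sequence fragment, which directs the product into the secretory pathway. Next comes the synthetic PFD1130w coding region, cloned between retained NotI and AscI sites. All potential N-linked glycosylation sites in the insert were removed by replacing the serine or threonine of each sequon with alanine, preventing inappropriate glycosylation of the parasite protein in mammalian cells. Fused at the C terminus are rat CD4 domains 3 and 4, a biotinylation sequence and a 6xHis tag. The automated annotation detects only the CD4 portion, but the catalogue record lists all three.

According to the record, the plasmid expresses enzymatically monobiotinylated full-length PFD1130w. The biotin tag allows capture on streptavidin and the His tag allows purification. The construct belongs to a library of recombinant merozoite cell surface and secreted proteins.
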