Addgene plasmid #50823: PFD1130w-bio-His
Purpose: Expresses enzymatically monobiotinylated full length PFD1130w
Depositing lab: Gavin Wright. Depositing organization: Wellcome Sanger Institute. Publication: Towards a comprehensive Plasmodium falciparum merozoite cell surface and secreted recombinant protein library. Zenonos ZA, Rayner JC, Wright GJ. Malar J. 2014 Mar 12;13(1):93. doi: 10.1186/1475-2875-13-93. PubMed 24620899.
Backbone
  Vector backbone: pTT3
  Backbone manufacturer: Yves Durocher
  Backbone size w/o insert (bp): 6670
  Modifications to backbone: Addition of CD4, biotinylation sequence, 6xhis tags
  Vector type: Mammalian Expression
Growth in bacteria
  Bacterial resistance: Ampicillin, 100 μg/mL
  Growth temperature: 37°C
  Growth strain: Top10
  Copy number: High Copy
Gene/Insert
  Gene/Insert name: PFD1130w
  Species: P. falciparum
  Insert size (bp): 1019
  Mutation: all potential N-linked glycosylation sites (N-X-S/T, where X is not proline) were systematically removed by substituting alanine for serine/threonine at these sites.
  Promoter: CMV
  Tag / fusion protein: ratCD4d3+4,biotinylation sequence, 6xHis (C terminal on backbone)
  Cloning method: Restriction Enzyme; 5′ cloning site NotI (not destroyed); 3′ cloning site AscI (not destroyed)
  Sequencing primers: 5′ CMV-F; 3′ EBVori-F (5'-CCACTCAGTGTTGGCAAATG-3')
Resource information
  A portion of this plasmid was derived from a plasmid made by: pTT3 was obtained from Yves Durocher, National Research Council of Canada
Terms and licenses: Academic/Nonprofit Terms; Industry Terms: Not Available to Industry
Depositor comments: Made by gene synthesis
How to cite: PFD1130w-bio-His was a gift from Gavin Wright (Addgene plasmid # 50823 ; http://n2t.net/addgene:50823 ; RRID:Addgene_50823)
