>Addgene plasmid #50823 | PFD1130w-bio-His | addgene partial sequence | sequence record 78589 | EBVori-F
GAACCCCTTTGTGTTTGGTCCCCCCCCGTGTCACATGTGGAACAGGGCCCAGTTGGCAAGTTGTACCAAC
CAACTGAAGGGATTACATGCACTGCCCCGCGAAGAAGGGGCAGAGATGTCGTAGTCAGGTTTAGTTCGTC
CGGGGCGGGGATCGATCCTCTAGCTAGAGATCTCCGAGGGATCTCGACCAAATGATTTGCCCTCCCATAT
GTCCTTCCGAGTGAGAGACACAAAAAATTCCAACACACTATTGCAATGAAAATAAATTTCCTTTATTAGC
CAGAGGTCGAGGTCGGGGGATCCTTAATTAATCACGTGTCTAGACTCAATGGTGGTGATGGTGGTGGGGG
CCCAGAGGGGCCAGAGGAGGCAGGTTCCTGTCCCTGTGGTTCCACAGCATCTTCTGGGCGTCCAGGATGT
GGTGCAGGCTGCCGGAATTCAACCCTTTGGATAAAACCTGGATCTTGGAGTCCATCTTGACCTCTTCACC
TTCACTCAGTAGACATTGCCACACCCCTGCTTCAGGGGCCTGCACTTGAATCACTTTCTCCTGCCTGGAG
ACCCTGGCCTCCTGATTCTCCTGCTTCAAGATCAGTCTCATCTTGGGTGAGGTGGGTCCCATCACCTCAC
AGGTCAAAGTGTTGCTGTCGGGCTGAGTCACTTTCATCACCACCAGGTTCACTTCCTGATACAGTATCCC
TCTGTCCAGAGTCAGGGTCAGGTTGCCAGAACCAGCAAACTGAAGGGAGACCTGGGGTATCTGAAGGGTG
AGTGGGAGCGTTTCGGACAGCTGGAACTTGGGGTTGCTAGTAGACTTCTGCACAGACACCTTTTGGTTCT
TTAGGGAGAAGGTGATCCAGGACTGGGAAGAA
