>Addgene plasmid #50823 | PFD1130w-bio-His | addgene partial sequence | sequence record 79937 | CMV-F 5'-CGCAAATGGGCGGTAGGCGTG-3'
GAGCTCGTTTAGTGAACCGTCAGATCCTCACTCTCTTCCGCATCGCTGTCTGCGAGGGCCAGCTGTTGGG
CTCGCGGTTGAGGACAAACTCTTCGCGGTCTTTCCAGTACTCTTGGATCGGAAACCCGTCGGCCTCCGAA
CGGTACTCCGCCACCGAGGGACCTGAGCGAGTCCGCATCGACCGGATCGGAAAACCTCTCGAGAAAGGCG
TCTAACCAGTCACAGTCGCAAGGTAGGCTGAGCACCGTGGCGGGCGGCAGCGGGTGGCGGTCGGGGTTGT
TTCTGGCGGAGGTGCTGCTGATGATGTAATTAAAGTAGGCGGTCTTGAGACGGCGGATGGTCGAGGTGAG
GTGTGGCAGGCTTGAGATCCAGCTGTTGGGGTGAGTACTCCCTCTCAAAAGCGGGCATTACTTCTGCGCT
AAGATTGTCAGTTTCCAAAAACGAGGAGGATTTGATATTCACCTGGCCCGATCTGGCCATACACTTGAGT
GACAATGACATCCACTTTGCCTTTCTCTCCACAGGTGTCCACTCCCAGGTCCAAGTTTGCCACCATGGAG
TTTCAGACCCAGGTACTCATGTCCCTGCTGCTCTGCATGTCTGGTGCGGCCGCAGATAGCAGACACGTGT
TCATCCGGACCGAGCTGAGCTTCATCAAGAACAACGTGCCCTGCATCCGGGACATGTTCTTCATCTACAA
GCGCGAGCTGTACAACATCTGCCTGGACGACCTGAAGGGCGAAGAGGACGAGACACACATCTACGTGCAG
AAGAAAGTCAAGGACAGCTGGATCACCCTGAACGACCTGTTCAAAGAGACAGACCTGACCGGCA
